>Addgene plasmid #142879 | TFORF1870 | addgene full sequence | sequence record 391474 | Addgene NGS Result
TTAATGTAGTCTTATGCAATACTCTTGTAGTCTTGCAACATGGTAACGATGAGTTAGCAACATGCCTTAC
AAGGAGAGAAAAAGCACCGTGCATGCCGATTGGTGGAAGTAAGGTGGTACGATCGTGCCTTATTAGGAAG
GCAACAGACGGGTCTGACATGGATTGGACGAACCACTGAATTGCCGCATTGCAGAGATATTGTATTTAAG
TGCCTAGCTCGATACATAAACGGGTCTCTCTGGTTAGACCAGATCTGAGCCTGGGAGCTCTCTGGCTAAC
TAGGGAACCCACTGCTTAAGCCTCAATAAAGCTTGCCTTGAGTGCTTCAAGTAGTGTGTGCCCGTCTGTT
GTGTGACTCTGGTAACTAGAGATCCCTCAGACCCTTTTAGTCAGTGTGGAAAATCTCTAGCAGTGGCGCC
CGAACAGGGACTTGAAAGCGAAAGGGAAACCAGAGGAGCTCTCTCGACGCAGGACTCGGCTTGCTGAAGC
GCGCACGGCAAGAGGCGAGGGGCGGCGACTGGTGAGTACGCCAAAAATTTTGACTAGCGGAGGCTAGAAG
GAGAGAGATGGGTGCGAGAGCGTCAGTATTAAGCGGGGGAGAATTAGATCGCGATGGGAAAAAATTCGGT
TAAGGCCAGGGGGAAAGAAAAAATATAAATTAAAACATATAGTATGGGCAAGCAGGGAGCTAGAACGATT
CGCAGTTAATCCTGGCCTGTTAGAAACATCAGAAGGCTGTAGACAAATACTGGGACAGCTACAACCATCC
CTTCAGACAGGATCAGAAGAACTTAGATCATTATATAATACAGTAGCAACCCTCTATTGTGTGCATCAAA
GGATAGAGATAAAAGACACCAAGGAAGCTTTAGACAAGATAGAGGAAGAGCAAAACAAAAGTAAGACCAC
CGCACAGCAAGCGGCCGCTGATCTTCAGACCTGGAGGAGGAGATATGAGGGACAATTGGAGAAGTGAATT
ATATAAATATAAAGTAGTAAAAATTGAACCATTAGGAGTAGCACCCACCAAGGCAAAGAGAAGAGTGGTG
CAGAGAGAAAAAAGAGCAGTGGGAATAGGAGCTTTGTTCCTTGGGTTCTTGGGAGCAGCAGGAAGCACTA
TGGGCGCAGCGTCAATGACGCTGACGGTACAGGCCAGACAATTATTGTCTGGTATAGTGCAGCAGCAGAA
CAATTTGCTGAGGGCTATTGAGGCGCAACAGCATCTGTTGCAACTCACAGTCTGGGGCATCAAGCAGCTC
CAGGCAAGAATCCTGGCTGTGGAAAGATACCTAAAGGATCAACAGCTCCTGGGGATTTGGGGTTGCTCTG
GAAAACTCATTTGCACCACTGCTGTGCCTTGGAATGCTAGTTGGAGTAATAAATCTCTGGAACAGATTTG
GAATCACACGACCTGGATGGAGTGGGACAGAGAAATTAACAATTACACAAGCTTAATACACTCCTTAATT
GAAGAATCGCAAAACCAGCAAGAAAAGAATGAACAAGAATTATTGGAATTAGATAAATGGGCAAGTTTGT
GGAATTGGTTTAACATAACAAATTGGCTGTGGTATATAAAATTATTCATAATGATAGTAGGAGGCTTGGT
AGGTTTAAGAATAGTTTTTGCTGTACTTTCTATAGTGAATAGAGTTAGGCAGGGATATTCACCATTATCG
TTTCAGACCCACCTCCCAACCCCGAGGGGACCCATGCATTGCATCTCAATTAGTCAGCAACCAGGTGTGG
AAAGTCCCCAGGCTCCCCAGCAGGCAGAAGTATGCAAAGCATGCGTCTCAATTAGTCAGCAACCATAGTC
CCGCCCCTAACTCCGCCCATCCCGCCCCTAACTCCGCCCAGTTCCGCCCATTCTCCGCCCCATGGCTGAC
TAATTTTTTTTATTTATGCAGAGGCCGAGGCCGCCTCGGCCTCTGAGCTATTCCAGAAGTAGTGAGGAGG
CTTTTTTGGAGGCCTAGGCTTTTGCAAAAAGCTTTCTAGAGGTACCACCGGAGCTTACCATGACCGAGTA
CAAGCCCACGGTGCGCCTCGCCACCCGCGACGACGTCCCCAGGGCCGTACGCACCCTCGCCGCCGCGTTC
GCCGACTACCCCGCCACGCGCCACACCGTCGATCCGGACCGCCACATCGAGCGGGTCACCGAGCTGCAAG
AACTCTTCCTCACGCGCGTCGGGCTCGACATCGGCAAGGTGTGGGTCGCGGACGACGGCGCCGCCGTGGC
GGTCTGGACCACGCCGGAGAGCGTCGAAGCGGGGGCGGTGTTCGCCGAGATCGGCCCGCGCATGGCCGAG
TTGAGCGGTTCCCGGCTGGCCGCGCAGCAACAGATGGAAGGCCTCCTGGCGCCGCACCGGCCCAAGGAGC
CCGCGTGGTTCCTGGCCACCGTCGGCGTCTCGCCCGACCACCAGGGCAAGGGTCTGGGCAGCGCCGTCGT
GCTCCCCGGAGTGGAGGCGGCCGAGCGCGCCGGGGTGCCCGCCTTCCTGGAGACCTCCGCGCCCCGCAAC
CTCCCCTTCTACGAGCGGCTCGGCTTCACCGTCACCGCCGACGTCGAGGTGCCCGAAGGACCGCGCACCT
GGTGCATGACCCGCAAGCCCGGTGCCAGTTAACGAATTCTAGATCTTGAGACAAATGGCAGTATTCATCC
ACAATTTTAAAAGAAAAGGGGGGATTGGGGGGTACAGTGCAGGGGAAAGAATAGTAGACATAATAGCAAC
AGACATACAAACTAAAGAATTACAAAAACAAATTACAAAAATTCAAAATTTTCGGGTTTATTACAGGGAC
AGCAGAGATCCACTTTGGCGCCGGCTCGAGGCCTGCAGGTGCAAAGATGGATAAAGTTTTAAACAGAGAG
GAATCTTTGCAGCTAATGGACCTTCTAGGTCTTGAAAGGAGTGGGAATTGGCTCCGGTGCCCGTCAGTGG
GCAGAGCGCACATCGCCCACAGTCCCCGAGAAGTTGGGGGGAGGGGTCGGCAATTGAACCGGTGCCTAGA
GAAGGTGGCGCGGGGTAAACTGGGAAAGTGATGTCGTGTACTGGCTCCGCCTTTTTCCCGAGGGTGGGGG
AGAACCGTATATAAGTGCAGTAGTCGCCGTGAACGTTCTTTTTCGCAACGGGTTTGCCGCCAGAACACAG
GTAAGTGCCGTGTGTGGTTCCCGCGGGCCTGGCCTCTTTACGGGTTATGGCCCTTGCGTGCCTTGAATTA
CTTCCACCTGGCTGCAGTACGTGATTCTTGATCCCGAGCTTCGGGTTGGAAGTGGGTGGGAGAGTTCGAG
GCCTTGCGCTTAAGGAGCCCCTTCGCCTCGTGCTTGAGTTGAGGCCTGGCCTGGGCGCTGGGGCCGCCGC
GTGCGAATCTGGTGGCACCTTCGCGCCTGTCTCGCTGCTTTCGATAAGTCTCTAGCCATTTAAAATTTTT
GATGACCTGCTGCGACGCTTTTTTTCTGGCAAGATAGTCTTGTAAATGCGGGCCAAGATCTGCACACTGG
TATTTCGGTTTTTGGGGCCGCGGGCGGCGACGGGGCCCGTGCGTCCCAGCGCACATGTTCGGCGAGGCGG
GGCCTGCGAGCGCGGCCACCGAGAATCGGACGGGGGTAGTCTCAAGCTGGCCGGCCTGCTCTGGTGCCTG
GCCTCGCGCCGCCGTGTATCGCCCCGCCCTGGGCGGCAAGGCTGGCCCGGTCGGCACCAGTTGCGTGAGC
GGAAAGATGGCCGCTTCCCGGCCCTGCTGCAGGGAGCTCAAAATGGAGGACGCGGCGCTCGGGAGAGCGG
GCGGGTGAGTCACCCACACAAAGGAAAAGGGCCTTTCCGTCCTCAGCCGTCGCTTCATGTGACTCCACGG
AGTACCGGGCGCCGTCCAGGCACCTCGATTAGTTCTCGAGCTTTTGGAGTACGTCGTCTTTAGGTTGGGG
GGAGGGGTTTTATGCGATGGAGTTTCCCCACACTGAGTGGGTGGAGACTGAAGTTAGGCCAGCTTGGCAC
TTGATGTAATTCTCCTTGGAATTTGCCCTTTTTGAGTTTGGATCTTGGTTCATTCTCAAGCCTCAGACAG
TGGTTCAAAGTTTTTTTCTTCCATTTCAGGTGTCGTGAGGCTAGCACCGCCACCATGGCGGACGGAGGAG
CAGCGAGTCAAGATGAGAGTTCAGCCGCGGCGGCAGCAGCAGCAGACTCAAGAATGAACAATCCGTCAGA
AACCAGTAAACCATCTATGGAGAGTGGAGATGGCAACACAGGCACACAAACCAATGGTCTGGACTTTCAG
AAGCAGCCTGTGCCTGTAGGAGGAGCAATCTCAACAGCCCAGGCGCAGGCTTTCCTTGGACATCTCCATC
AGGTCCAACTCGCTGGAACAAGTTTACAGGCTGCTGCTCAGTCTTTAAATGTACAGTCTAAATCTAATGA
AGAATCGGGGGATTCGCAGCAGCCAAGCCAGCCTTCCCAGCAGCCTTCAGTGCAGGCAGCCATTCCCCAG
ACCCAGCTTATGCTAGCTGGAGGACAGATAACTGGGGATCTTCAACAACTGCAACAGCTTCAACAGCAGA
ATCTCAACCTGCAACAGTTTGTGTTGGTGCATCCAACCACCAATTTGCAGCCAGCGCAGTTTATCATCTC
ACAGACGCCCCAGGGCCAGCAGGGTCTCCTGCAAGCGCAAAATCTTCTAACGCAACTACCTCAGCAAAGC
CAAGCCAACCTCCTACAGTCGCAGCCAAGCATCACCCTCACCTCCCAGCCAGCAACCCCAACACGCACAA
TAGCAGCAACCCCAATTCAGACACTTCCACAGAGCCAGTCAACACCAAAGCGAATTGATACTCCCAGCTT
GGAGGAGCCCAGTGACCTTGAGGAGCTTGAGCAGTTTGCCAAGACCTTCAAACAAAGACGAATCAAACTT
GGATTCACTCAGGGTGATGTTGGGCTCGCTATGGGGAAACTATATGGAAATGACTTCAGCCAAACTACCA
TCTCTCGATTTGAAGCCTTGAACCTCAGCTTTAAGAACATGTGCAAGTTGAAGCCACTTTTAGAGAAGTG
GCTAAATGATGCAGAGAACCTCTCATCTGATTCGTCCCTCTCCAGCCCAAGTGCCCTGAATTCTCCAGGA
ATTGAGGGCTTGAGCCGTAGGAGGAAGAAACGCACCAGCATAGAGACCAACATCCGTGTGGCCTTAGAGA
AGAGTTTCTTGGAGAATCAAAAGCCTACCTCGGAAGAGATCACTATGATTGCTGATCAGCTCAATATGGA
AAAAGAGGTGATTCGTGTTTGGTTCTGTAACCGCCGCCAGAAAGAAAAAAGAATCAACCCACCAAGCAGT
GGTGGGACCAGCAGCTCACCTATTAAAGCAATTTTCCCCAGCCCAACTTCACTGGTGGCGACCACACCAA
GCCTTGTGACTAGCAGTGCAGCAACTACCCTCACAGTCAGCCCTGTCCTCCCTCTGACCAGTGCTGCTGT
GACGAATCTTTCAGTTACAGGCACTTCAGACACCACCTCCAACAACACAGCAACCGTGATTTCCACAGCG
CCTCCAGCTTCCTCAGCAGTCACGTCCCCCTCTCTGAGTCCCTCCCCTTCTGCCTCAGCCTCCACCTCCG
AGGCATCCAGTGCCAGTGAGACCAGCACAACACAGACCACCTCCACTCCTTTGTCCTCCCCTCTTGGGAC
CAGCCAGGTGATGGTGACAGCATCAGGTTTGCAAACAGCAGCAGCTGCTGCCCTTCAAGGAGCTGCACAG
TTGCCAGCAAATGCCAGTCTTGCTGCCATGGCAGCTGCTGCAGGACTAAACCCAAGCCTGATGGCACCCT
CACAGTTTGCGGCTGGAGGTGCCTTACTCAGTCTGAATCCAGGGACCCTGAGCGGTGCTCTCAGCCCAGC
TCTAATGAGCAACAGTACACTGGCAACTATTCAAGCTCTTGCTTCTGGTGGCTCTCTTCCAATAACATCA
CTTGATGCAACTGGGAACCTGGTATTTGCCAATGCGGGAGGAGCCCCCAACATCGTGACTGCCCCTCTGT
TCCTGAACCCTCAGAACCTCTCTCTGCTCACCAGCAACCCTGTTAGCTTGGTCTCTGCCGCCGCAGCATC
TGCAGGGAACTCTGCACCTGTAGCCAGCCTTCACGCCACCTCCACCTCTGCTGAGTCCATCCAGAACTCT
CTCTTCACAGTGGCCTCTGCCAGCGGGGCTGCGTCCACCACCACCACCGCCTCCAAGGCACAGTAGTAAT
GAACTAGTCCGTAACTTGAAAGTATTTCGATTTCTTGGCTTTATATATCTTGTGGAAAGGACGAGCGCCG
ATAGTCTGCGTAGCGGACACGCGTTAAGTCGACAATCAACCTCTGGATTACAAAATTTGTGAAAGATTGA
CTGGTATTCTTAACTATGTTGCTCCTTTTACGCTATGTGGATACGCTGCTTTAATGCCTTTGTATCATGC
TATTGCTTCCCGTATGGCTTTCATTTTCTCCTCCTTGTATAAATCCTGGTTGCTGTCTCTTTATGAGGAG
TTGTGGCCCGTTGTCAGGCAACGTGGCGTGGTGTGCACTGTGTTTGCTGACGCAACCCCCACTGGTTGGG
GCATTGCCACCACCTGTCAGCTCCTTTCCGGGACTTTCGCTTTCCCCCTCCCTATTGCCACGGCGGAACT
CATCGCCGCCTGCCTTGCCCGCTGCTGGACAGGGGCTCGGCTGTTGGGCACTGACAATTCCGTGGTGTTG
TCGGGGAAATCATCGTCCTTTCCTTGGCTGCTCGCCTGTGTTGCCACCTGGATTCTGCGCGGGACGTCCT
TCTGCTACGTCCCTTCGGCCCTCAATCCAGCGGACCTTCCTTCCCGCGGCCTGCTGCCGGCTCTGCGGCC
TCTTCCGCGTCTTCGCCTTCGCCCTCAGACGAGTCGGATCTCCCTTTGGGCCGCCTCCCCGCGTCGACTT
TAAGACCAATGACTTACAAGGCAGCTGTAGATCTTAGCCACTTTTTAAAAGAAAAGGGGGGACTGGAAGG
GCTAATTCACTCCCAACGAAGACAAGATCTGCTTTTTGCTTGTACTGGGTCTCTCTGGTTAGACCAGATC
TGAGCCTGGGAGCTCTCTGGCTAACTAGGGAACCCACTGCTTAAGCCTCAATAAAGCTTGCCTTGAGTGC
TTCAAGTAGTGTGTGCCCGTCTGTTGTGTGACTCTGGTAACTAGAGATCCCTCAGACCCTTTTAGTCAGT
GTGGAAAATCTCTAGCAGTACGTATAGTAGTTCATGTCATCTTATTATTCAGTATTTATAACTTGCAAAG
AAATGAATATCAGAGAGTGAGAGGAACTTGTTTATTGCAGCTTATAATGGTTACAAATAAAGCAATAGCA
TCACAAATTTCACAAATAAAGCATTTTTTTCACTGCATTCTAGTTGTGGTTTGTCCAAACTCATCAATGT
ATCTTATCATGTCTGGCTCTAGCTATCCCGCCCCTAACTCCGCCCATCCCGCCCCTAACTCCGCCCAGTT
CCGCCCATTCTCCGCCCCATGGCTGACTAATTTTTTTTATTTATGCAGAGGCCGAGGCCGCCTCGGCCTC
TGAGCTATTCCAGAAGTAGTGAGGAGGCTTTTTTGGAGGCCTAGGGACGTACCCAATTCGCCCTATAGTG
AGTCGTATTACGCGCGCTCACTGGCCGTCGTTTTACAACGTCGTGACTGGGAAAACCCTGGCGTTACCCA
ACTTAATCGCCTTGCAGCACATCCCCCTTTCGCCAGCTGGCGTAATAGCGAAGAGGCCCGCACCGATCGC
CCTTCCCAACAGTTGCGCAGCCTGAATGGCGAATGGG
[124 nt withheld, positions 7808-7931]
C
[91 nt withheld, positions 7933-8023]
A
[49 nt withheld, positions 8025-8073]
CCTTTGACGTTGGAGTCCACGTTCTTT
[37 nt withheld, positions 8101-8137]
ACCCTATCTCGGTCTATTCTTTTGATTTATAAGGGATTTTGCCGATTTCGGCCTATTGGTTAAAAAATGA
GCTGATTTAACAAAAATTTAACGCGAATTTTAACAAAATATTAACGCTTACAATTTAGGTGGCACTTTTC
GGGGAAATGTGCGCGGAACCCCTATTTGTTTATTTTTCTAAATACATTCAAATATGTATCCGCTCATGAG
ACAATAACCCTGATAAATGCTTCAATAATATTGAAAAAGGAAGAGTATGAGTATTCAACATTTCCGTGTC
GCCCTTATTCCCTTTTTTGCGGCATTTTGCCTTCCTGTTTTTGCTCACCCAGAAACGCTGGTGAAAGTAA
AAGATGCTGAAGATCAGTTGGGTGCACGAGTGGGTTACATCGAACTGGATCTCAACAGCGGTAAGATCCT
TGAGAGTTTTCGCCCCGAAGAACGTTTTCCAATGATGAGCACTTTTAAAGTTCTGCTATGTGGCGCGGTA
TTATCCCGTATTGACGCCGGGCAAGAGCAACTCGGTCGCCGCATACACTATTCTCAGAATGACTTGGTTG
AGTACTCACCAGTCACAGAAAAGCATCTTACGGATGGCATGACAGTAAGAGAATTATGCAGTGCTGCCAT
AACCATGAGTGATAACACTGCGGCCAACTTACTTCTGACAACGATCGGAGGACCGAAGGAGCTAACCGCT
TTTTTGCACAACATGGGGGATCATGTAACTCGCCTTGATCGTTGGGAACCGGAGCTGAATGAAGCCATAC
CAAACGACGAGCGTGACACCACGATGCCTGTAGCAATGGCAACAACGTTGCGCAAACTATTAACTGGCGA
ACTACTTACTCTAGCTTCCCGGCAACAATTAATAGACTGGATGGAGGCGGATAAAGTTGCAGGACCACTT
CTGCGCTCGGCCCTTCCGGCTGGCTGGTTTATTGCTGATAAATCTGGAGCCGGTGAGCGTGGGTCTCGCG
GTATCATTGCAGCACTGGGGCCAGATGGTAAGCCCTCCCGTATCGTAGTTATCTACACGACGGGGAGTCA
GGCAACTATGGATGAACGAAATAGACAGATCGCTGAGATAGGTGCCTCACTGATTAAGCATTGGTAACTG
TCAGACCAAGTTTACTCATATATACTTTAGATTGATTTAAAACTTCATTTTTAATTTAAAAGGATCTAGG
TGAAGATCCTTTTTGATAATCTCATGACCAAAATCCCTTAACGTGAGTTTTCGTTCCACTGAGCGTCAGA
CCCCGTAGAAAAGATCAAAGGATCTTCTTGAGATCCTTTTTTTCTGCGCGTAATCTGCTGCTTGCAAACA
AAAAAACCACCGCTACCAGCGGTGGTTTGTTTGCCGGATCAAGAGCTACCAACTCTTTTTCCGAAGGTAA
CTGGCTTCAGCAGAGCGCAGATACCAAATACTGTTCTTCTAGTGTAGCCGTAGTTAGGCCACCACTTCAA
GAACTCTGTAGCACCGCCTACATACCTCGCTCTGCTAATCCTGTTACCAGTGGCTGCTGCCAGTGGCGAT
AAGTCGTGTCTTACCGGGTTGGACTCAAGACGATAGTTACCGGATAAGGCGCAGCGGTCGGGCTGAACGG
GGGGTTCGTGCACACAGCCCAGCTTGGAGCGAACGACCTACACCGAACTGAGATACCTACAGCGTGAGCT
ATGAGAAAGCGCCACGCTTCCCGAAGGGAGAAAGGCGGACAGGTATCCGGTAAGCGGCAGGGTCGGAACA
GGAGAGCGCACGAGGGAGCTTCCAGGGGGAAACGCCTGGTATCTTTATAGTCCTGTCGGGTTTCGCCACC
TCTGACTTGAGCGTCGATTTTTGTGATGCTCGTCAGGGGGGCGGAGCCTATGGAAAAACGCCAGCAACGC
GGCCTTTTTACGGTTCCTGGCCTTTTGCTGGCCTTTTGCTCACATGTTCTTTCCTGCGTTATCCCCTGAT
TCTGTGGATAACCGTATTACCGCCTTTGAGTGAGCTGATACCGCTCGCCGCAGCCGAACGACCGAGCGCA
GCGAGTCAGTGAGCGAGGAAGCGGAAGAGCGCCCAATACGCAAACCGCCTCTCCCCGCGCGTTGGCCGAT
TCATTAATGCAGCTGGCACGACAGGTTTCCCGACTGGAAAGCGGGCAGTGAGCGCAACGCAATTAATGTG
AGTTAGCTCACTCATTAGGCACCCCAGGCTTTACACTTTATGCTTCCGGCTCGTATGTTGTGTGGAATTG
TGAGCGGATAACAATTTCACACAGGAAACAGCTATGACCATGATTACGCCAAGCGCGCAATTAACCCTCA
CTAAAGGGAACAAAAGCTGGAGCTGCAAGC
Features (pLannotate 1.2.2; 31 found; start..end, strand, type, name):
      5..231     +  promoter       RSV promoter: Rous sarcoma virus enhancer/promoter
    232..412     +  LTR            5' LTR (truncated): truncated 5' long terminal repeat (LTR) from HIV-1
    459..584     +  misc_feature   HIV-1 Ψ: packaging signal of human immunodeficiency virus type 1
    568..931     +  CDS            HIV-1 gag (fragment): gag protein from human immunodeficiency virus 1; gag
   1077..1310    +  misc_feature   RRE: The Rev response element (RRE) of HIV-1 allows for Rev-dependent mRNA export from the nucleus to the cytoplasm.
   1687..1713    +  CDS            Rev (fragment): human immunodeficiency virus 1 (HIV-1) Rev protein; rev; enhances nuclear export of unspliced and incompletely spliced viral mRNAs
   1720..1743    +  promoter       SV40 promoter (fragment): SV40 early promoter
   1744..1815    +  promoter       SV40 promoter (fragment): SV40 enhancer and early promoter
   1839..1974    +  rep_origin     SV40 ori: SV40 origin of replication
   2020..2616    +  CDS            PuroR (fragment): puromycin N-acetyltransferase; pac from Streptomyces; confers resistance to puromycin
   2665..2782    +  misc_feature   cPPT/CTS: central polypurine tract and central termination sequence of HIV-1
   2847..2913    +  CDS            small t antigen (fragment): SV40 (simian virus 40) small t antigen
   2920..4098    +  promoter       EF-1α promoter: strong constitutive promoter for human elongation factor EF-1α
   4184..6223    +  CDS            POU2F1 (fragment): PO2F1_HUMAN - Also known as OCT1, OTF1. Experimental evidence at protein level: Swiss-Prot protein existence level 1. (Microbial infection) In case of human herpes simplex virus (HSV) infection, POU2F1 forms a multiprotein-DNA complex with the viral transactivator protein VP16 and HCFC1 thereby enabling the transcription of the viral immediate early genes. From Homo sapiens (Human).
   6239..6292    +  promoter       U6 promoter (fragment): RNA polymerase III promoter for human U6 snRNA
   6334..6922    +  misc_feature   WPRE: woodchuck hepatitis virus posttranscriptional regulatory element
   6973..6992    +  misc_feature   cPPT/CTS (fragment): central polypurine tract and central termination sequence of HIV-1
   6994..7227    +  LTR            3' LTR (ΔU3): self-inactivating 3' long terminal repeat (LTR) from HIV-1
   7305..7426    +  polyA_signal   SV40 poly(A) signal: SV40 polyadenylation signal
   7466..7601    +  rep_origin     SV40 ori: SV40 origin of replication
   7622..7640    -  promoter       T7 promoter: promoter for bacteriophage T7 RNA polymerase
   7648..7803    +  CDS            lacZα (fragment): LacZα fragment of β-galactosidase; lacZ fragment
   7808..8236    +  rep_origin     f1 ori (sequence partly withheld): f1 bacteriophage origin of replication; arrow indicates direction of (+) strand synthesis
   8289..8393    +  promoter       AmpR promoter: bla
   8394..9254    +  CDS            AmpR: β-lactamase; bla; confers resistance to ampicillin, carbenicillin, and related antibiotics
   9425..10013   +  rep_origin     ori: high-copy-number ColE1/pMB1/pBR322/pUC origin of replication
  10196..10288   +  CDS            lacI (fragment): lac repressor; lacI; The lac repressor binds to the lac operator to inhibit transcription in E. coli. This inhibition can be relieved by adding lactose or isopropyl-β-D-thiogalactopyranoside (IPTG).
  10301..10322   +  protein_bind   CAP binding site: CAP binding activates transcription in the presence of cAMP. E. coli catabolite activator protein
  10337..10367   +  promoter       lac promoter: promoter for the E. coli lac operon
  10375..10391   +  protein_bind   lac operator: The lac repressor binds to the lac operator to inhibit transcription in E. coli. This inhibition can be relieved by adding lactose or isopropyl-β-D-thiogalactopyranoside (IPTG). lac repressor encoded by lacI
  10436..10454   +  promoter       T3 promoter: promoter for bacteriophage T3 RNA polymerase
