[The description below was written by a language model from this plasmid's Addgene catalogue record and pLannotate feature annotations shown in this document.]
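Description:
TFORF1870 is a third-generation-style, self-inactivating lentiviral expression plasmid built on the pLX_TRC317 backbone, carrying the human transcription factor POU2F1 (also known as OCT1/OTF1) as a synthesized open reading frame. It belongs to a barcoded transcription factor ORF collection in which each construct carries a unique 24-bp barcode, so that the overexpressed factor can be identified by sequencing in pooled screens. The barcode itself is not annotated in the feature table. In bacteria the plasmid is maintained through a high-copy ColE1/pUC-type origin and ampicillin resistance (AmpR with its own promoter). An f1 origin and remnants of a lac/lacZα cloning region with T7 and T3 promoters are also present in the backbone. The depositor notes that recombination can occur during propagation, which is common for LTR-containing plasmids.

The viral portion begins with an RSV promoter fused to a truncated HIV-1 5' LTR, which allows Tat-independent production of genomic RNA. It is followed by the Ψ packaging signal with a gag fragment and by the Rev response element for Rev-dependent nuclear export. Within the transfer region, an SV40 early promoter/origin drives puromycin N-acetyltransferase for selection of transduced mammalian cells. A cPPT/CTS element, which aids nuclear import of the preintegration complex, precedes the main cassette. The strong constitutive EF-1α promoter drives the POU2F1 ORF, and a downstream WPRE enhances transcript stability and expression. A short U6 promoter fragment lies between the ORF and the WPRE, and its role is not stated in the record. The ΔU3 3' LTR renders the integrated provirus transcriptionally self-inactivating, and an SV40 poly(A) signal lies beyond it. The construct is intended for stable POU2F1 overexpression, for example in directed-differentiation screens.
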