Addgene plasmid #142879: TFORF1870
Purpose: Lentiviral vector for overexpressing transcription factor ORFs with unique 24-bp barcodes. Barcodes facilitate identification of transcription factors in pooled screens.
Depositing lab: Feng Zhang. Depositing organization: Broad Institute. Publication: A transcription factor atlas of directed differentiation. Joung J, Ma S, Tay T, Geiger-Schuller KR, Kirchgatterer PC, Verdine VK, Guo B, Arias-Garcia MA, Allen WE, Singh A, Kuksenko O, Abudayyeh OO, Gootenberg JS, Fu Z, Macrae RK, Buenrostro JD, Regev A, Zhang F. Cell. 2023 Jan 5;186(1):209-229.e26. doi: 10.1016/j.cell.2022.11.026. PubMed 36608654.
Backbone
  Vector backbone: pLX_TRC317
  Backbone manufacturer: Broad Institute Genetic Perturbation Platform
  Backbone size w/o insert (bp): 8264
  Vector type: Mammalian Expression, Lentiviral
  Selectable markers: Puromycin
Growth in bacteria
  Bacterial resistance: Ampicillin, 100 μg/mL
  Growth temperature: 37°C
  Growth strain: NEB Stable
  Copy number: High Copy
Gene/Insert
  Gene/Insert name: POU2F1
  Species: H. sapiens (human)
  Insert size (bp): 2213
  Entrez Gene: POU2F1 (a.k.a. OCT1, OTF1, Oct1Z, oct-1B)
  Promoter: EF1a
  Cloning method: Unknown
  Sequencing primers: 5′ GGGTGGAGACTGAAGTTAGGCCAG; 3′ CACATAGCGTAAAAGGAGCAACATAG
Terms and licenses: Academic/Nonprofit Terms; Industry Terms: Not Available to Industry
Depositor comments: NM_001198786,ENST00000429375 . The transcription factor ORF portion of this plasmid was synthesized by Genewiz. Please test multiple small colonies in case of plasmid recombination. To make this collection available in a timely manner, a portion of this collection was not fully sequenced by Addgene. If an Addgene verified full plasmid sequence is not available, please contact us prior to placing an order to request the full sequence.
How to cite: TFORF1870 was a gift from Feng Zhang (Addgene plasmid # 142879 ; http://n2t.net/addgene:142879 ; RRID:Addgene_142879)
