>Addgene plasmid #142879 | TFORF1870 | depositor partial sequence | sequence record 280775 | Insert
ACCGCCACCATGGCGGACGGAGGAGCAGCGAGTCAAGATGAGAGTTCAGCCGCGGCGGCAGCAGCAGCAG
ACTCAAGAATGAACAATCCGTCAGAAACCAGTAAACCATCTATGGAGAGTGGAGATGGCAACACAGGCAC
ACAAACCAATGGTCTGGACTTTCAGAAGCAGCCTGTGCCTGTAGGAGGAGCAATCTCAACAGCCCAGGCG
CAGGCTTTCCTTGGACATCTCCATCAGGTCCAACTCGCTGGAACAAGTTTACAGGCTGCTGCTCAGTCTT
TAAATGTACAGTCTAAATCTAATGAAGAATCGGGGGATTCGCAGCAGCCAAGCCAGCCTTCCCAGCAGCC
TTCAGTGCAGGCAGCCATTCCCCAGACCCAGCTTATGCTAGCTGGAGGACAGATAACTGGGGATCTTCAA
CAACTGCAACAGCTTCAACAGCAGAATCTCAACCTGCAACAGTTTGTGTTGGTGCATCCAACCACCAATT
TGCAGCCAGCGCAGTTTATCATCTCACAGACGCCCCAGGGCCAGCAGGGTCTCCTGCAAGCGCAAAATCT
TCTAACGCAACTACCTCAGCAAAGCCAAGCCAACCTCCTACAGTCGCAGCCAAGCATCACCCTCACCTCC
CAGCCAGCAACCCCAACACGCACAATAGCAGCAACCCCAATTCAGACACTTCCACAGAGCCAGTCAACAC
CAAAGCGAATTGATACTCCCAGCTTGGAGGAGCCCAGTGACCTTGAGGAGCTTGAGCAGTTTGCCAAGAC
CTTCAAACAAAGACGAATCAAACTTGGATTCACTCAGGGTGATGTTGGGCTCGCTATGGGGAAACTATAT
GGAAATGACTTCAGCCAAACTACCATCTCTCGATTTGAAGCCTTGAACCTCAGCTTTAAGAACATGTGCA
AGTTGAAGCCACTTTTAGAGAAGTGGCTAAATGATGCAGAGAACCTCTCATCTGATTCGTCCCTCTCCAG
CCCAAGTGCCCTGAATTCTCCAGGAATTGAGGGCTTGAGCCGTAGGAGGAAGAAACGCACCAGCATAGAG
ACCAACATCCGTGTGGCCTTAGAGAAGAGTTTCTTGGAGAATCAAAAGCCTACCTCGGAAGAGATCACTA
TGATTGCTGATCAGCTCAATATGGAAAAAGAGGTGATTCGTGTTTGGTTCTGTAACCGCCGCCAGAAAGA
AAAAAGAATCAACCCACCAAGCAGTGGTGGGACCAGCAGCTCACCTATTAAAGCAATTTTCCCCAGCCCA
ACTTCACTGGTGGCGACCACACCAAGCCTTGTGACTAGCAGTGCAGCAACTACCCTCACAGTCAGCCCTG
TCCTCCCTCTGACCAGTGCTGCTGTGACGAATCTTTCAGTTACAGGCACTTCAGACACCACCTCCAACAA
CACAGCAACCGTGATTTCCACAGCGCCTCCAGCTTCCTCAGCAGTCACGTCCCCCTCTCTGAGTCCCTCC
CCTTCTGCCTCAGCCTCCACCTCCGAGGCATCCAGTGCCAGTGAGACCAGCACAACACAGACCACCTCCA
CTCCTTTGTCCTCCCCTCTTGGGACCAGCCAGGTGATGGTGACAGCATCAGGTTTGCAAACAGCAGCAGC
TGCTGCCCTTCAAGGAGCTGCACAGTTGCCAGCAAATGCCAGTCTTGCTGCCATGGCAGCTGCTGCAGGA
CTAAACCCAAGCCTGATGGCACCCTCACAGTTTGCGGCTGGAGGTGCCTTACTCAGTCTGAATCCAGGGA
CCCTGAGCGGTGCTCTCAGCCCAGCTCTAATGAGCAACAGTACACTGGCAACTATTCAAGCTCTTGCTTC
TGGTGGCTCTCTTCCAATAACATCACTTGATGCAACTGGGAACCTGGTATTTGCCAATGCGGGAGGAGCC
CCCAACATCGTGACTGCCCCTCTGTTCCTGAACCCTCAGAACCTCTCTCTGCTCACCAGCAACCCTGTTA
GCTTGGTCTCTGCCGCCGCAGCATCTGCAGGGAACTCTGCACCTGTAGCCAGCCTTCACGCCACCTCCAC
CTCTGCTGAGTCCATCCAGAACTCTCTCTTCACAGTGGCCTCTGCCAGCGGGGCTGCGTCCACCACCACC
ACCGCCTCCAAGGCACAGTAGTAATGAACTAGTCCGTAACTTGAAAGTATTTCGATTTCTTGGCTTTATA
TATCTTGTGGAAAGGACGAGCGCCGATAGTCTGCGTAGCGGAC
