>Addgene plasmid #142879 | TFORF1870 | depositor partial sequence | sequence record 280776 | Barcode
GCGCCGATAGTCTGCGTAGCGGAC
